Addgene plasmid #54314: mEmerald-WASP1-C-14
Purpose: Localization: Cytoskeleton, Excitation: 487, Emission: 509
Depositing lab: Michael Davidson. Depositing organization: Florida State University, Tallahassee.
Backbone
  Vector backbone: mEmerald-C1
  Backbone size w/o insert (bp): 4750
  Vector type: Mammalian Expression
  Selectable markers: Neomycin (select with G418)
Growth in bacteria
  Bacterial resistance: Kanamycin, 50 μg/mL
  Growth temperature: 37°C
  Growth strain: DH5alpha
  Copy number: High Copy
Gene/Insert
  Gene/Insert name: WASP1 (alt names: Human WASP Member 1 (WASF1); NM_003931.2)
  Species: H. sapiens (human)
  Entrez Gene: WASF1 (a.k.a. NEDALVS, SCAR1, WAVE, WAVE1)
  Promoter: CMV
  Tag / fusion protein: mEmerald (N terminal on backbone)
  Cloning method: Unknown
  Sequencing primers: 5′ CMV-F; 3′ SV40pA-R
Terms and licenses: Academic/Nonprofit Terms; Industry Terms
Depositor comments: Human WASP Member 1 (WASF1). Excitation = 487; Emission = 509. Localization data: Cytoskeleton
How to cite: mEmerald-WASP1-C-14 was a gift from Michael Davidson (Addgene plasmid # 54314 ; http://n2t.net/addgene:54314 ; RRID:Addgene_54314)
