[The description below was written by a language model from this plasmid's Addgene catalogue record.]
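Description:
mEmerald-WASP1-C-14 is a mammalian expression plasmid built on the mEmerald-C1 backbone (about 4.75 kb without the insert). It produces a fluorescent fusion of human WASF1, also known as WAVE1 or SCAR1, a member of the WASP protein family. It is maintained in E. coli as a high-copy plasmid under kanamycin selection. It also carries a neomycin resistance marker, so transfected mammalian cells can be selected with G418. No feature table accompanies the record, so the origin of replication and the arrangement of the resistance cassette are not described. The listed 3′ sequencing primer implies that an SV40 polyadenylation signal lies downstream of the insert.

Expression is driven by the CMV promoter, a strong constitutive promoter in most mammalian cell lines. mEmerald, a bright green GFP derivative, is encoded by the backbone and sits at the N terminus of the fusion, with WASF1 placed C-terminal to the fluorescent protein. The "C-14" in the name probably refers to this C-type arrangement and to a linker between the two parts, but the record does not define it. The cloning method is listed as unknown.

WASF1 belongs to a family of proteins that regulate actin nucleation, and the depositor reports that the fusion localises to the cytoskeleton. The stated excitation and emission maxima are 487 nm and 509 nm, which suit standard green fluorescence filter sets. The plasmid is intended as a localisation marker for imaging WASF1 and associated cytoskeletal structures by fluorescence microscopy in transfected mammalian cells.
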