>Addgene plasmid #54314 | mEmerald-WASP1-C-14 | addgene partial sequence | sequence record 88928 | EGFP-C 5'-CATGGTCCTGCTGGAGTTCGTG-3'
TCGGCATGGACGAGCTGTACAAGTCCGGAAGTGCTGGGAGCGCAAGCGGAAGCGGAGGCTCCGGT
[537 nt withheld, positions 66-602]
CAGAAAAATCTAGATCGTCCTCATGAACCAGAAAAAGTGCCAAGAGCACCTCATGACAGGCGGCGAGAAT
GGCAGAAGCTGGCCCAAGGTCCAGAGCTGGCTGAAGATGATGCTAATCTCTTACATAAGCATATTGAAGT
TGCTAATGGCCCAGCCTCTCATTTTGAAACAAGACCTCAGACATACGTGGATCATATGGATGGATCTTAC
TCACTTTCTGCCTTGCCATTTAGTCAGATGAGTGAGCTTCTGACTAGAGCTGAGGAAAGGGTATTAGTCA
GACCACATGAACCACCTCCACCTCCACCAATGCATGGAGC
